Addgene plasmid #77497: RET gRNA (BRDN0001146257)
Purpose: 3rd generation lentiviral gRNA plasmid targeting human RET
Depositing lab: John Doench & David Root. Depositing organization: Broad Institute. Publication: Optimized sgRNA design to maximize activity and minimize off-target effects of CRISPR-Cas9. Doench JG, Fusi N, Sullender M, Hegde M, Vaimberg EW, Donovan KF, Smith I, Tothova Z, Wilen C, Orchard R, Virgin HW, Listgarten J, Root DE. Nat Biotechnol. 2016 Jan 18. doi: 10.1038/nbt.3437. PubMed 26780180.
Backbone
  Vector backbone: lentiGuide-Puro
  Backbone manufacturer: Zhang Lab (Addgene plasmid # 52963)
  Vector type: Mammalian Expression, Lentiviral, CRISPR
  Selectable markers: Puromycin
Growth in bacteria
  Bacterial resistance: Ampicillin, 100 μg/mL
  Growth temperature: 37°C
  Growth strain: DH5alpha
  Copy number: High Copy
Gene/Insert
  Gene/Insert name: RET (alt names: RET; NM_020630.4)
  gRNA/shRNA sequence: CTAGATCGGGAAAGTCTGTG
  Species: H. sapiens (human)
  Entrez Gene: RET (a.k.a. CDHF12, CDHR16, HSCR1, MEN2A, MEN2B, MTC1, PTC, RET-ELE1)
  Promoter: hU6
  Cloning method: Unknown
  Sequencing primers: 5′ U6-F; 3′ pS2-R
Terms and licenses: Academic/Nonprofit Terms; Industry Terms: Not Available to Industry
Depositor comments: The gRNA was designed to target the following Genbank reference sequence(s): NM_020630.4,NM_020975.4. Note that this plasmid does NOT contain Cas9. It should be used in conjunction with lentiCas9-Blast (Addgene #52962) or otherwise with cell lines already expressing Cas9. Browse the full kinome gRNA library at http://www.addgene.org/pooled-library/broadgpp-human-kinome/ or visit http://www.broadinstitute.org/rnai/public/ for detailed protocols and information.
How to cite: RET gRNA (BRDN0001146257) was a gift from John Doench & David Root (Addgene plasmid # 77497 ; http://n2t.net/addgene:77497 ; RRID:Addgene_77497)
