[The description below was written by a language model from this plasmid's Addgene catalogue record and pLannotate feature annotations shown in this document.]
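Description:
RET gRNA (BRDN0001146257) is a third-generation lentiviral single-guide RNA plasmid built on the lentiGuide-Puro backbone and designed to target the human RET gene, which encodes a receptor tyrosine kinase. It belongs to a set of guides that make up a human kinome gRNA library. The 8.3 kb plasmid is propagated in E. coli from a high-copy ColE1/pUC-type origin under ampicillin selection (AmpR). It also carries an f1 origin, an SV40 origin and remnants of lac and T7/T3 cloning-vector sequences in the backbone.

The lentiviral transfer cassette begins with an RSV promoter fused to a truncated HIV-1 5' LTR, which makes genomic RNA production in packaging cells Tat-independent. This is followed by the Ψ packaging signal with a partial gag sequence, and the Rev response element for nuclear export of the unspliced RNA. Next, a human U6 RNA polymerase III promoter drives the RET-specific spacer joined to the Streptococcus pyogenes Cas9 guide RNA scaffold, followed by a cPPT/CTS. An EF-1α core promoter with its intron A then expresses puromycin N-acetyltransferase, allowing puromycin selection of transduced mammalian cells. A WPRE enhances transcript expression, and the cassette ends in a self-inactivating ΔU3 3' LTR followed by an SV40 polyadenylation signal.

The plasmid does not encode Cas9. It is meant to be used together with a separate Cas9 lentiviral vector or in cell lines that already express Cas9, where it directs cleavage at RET, typically for gene knockout studies.
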