Features (pLannotate 1.2.2; 29 found; start..end, strand, type, name):
     14..80      +  CDS            small t antigen (fragment): SV40 (simian virus 40) small t antigen
    106..317     +  promoter       EF-1α core promoter: core promoter for human elongation factor EF-1α
    318..1256    +  intron         EF-1α intron A: intron upstream of the start codon of human EF-1α
   1278..1877    +  CDS            PuroR (fragment): puromycin N-acetyltransferase; pac from Streptomyces; confers resistance to puromycin
   1893..2481    +  misc_feature   WPRE: woodchuck hepatitis virus posttranscriptional regulatory element
   2532..2551    +  misc_feature   cPPT/CTS (fragment): central polypurine tract and central termination sequence of HIV-1
   2553..2786    +  LTR            3' LTR (ΔU3): self-inactivating 3' long terminal repeat (LTR) from HIV-1
   2864..2985    +  polyA_signal   SV40 poly(A) signal: SV40 polyadenylation signal
   3025..3160    +  rep_origin     SV40 ori: SV40 origin of replication
   3181..3199    -  promoter       T7 promoter: promoter for bacteriophage T7 RNA polymerase
   3207..3362    +  CDS            lacZα (fragment): LacZα fragment of β-galactosidase; lacZ fragment
   3367..3795    +  rep_origin     f1 ori (sequence partly withheld): f1 bacteriophage origin of replication; arrow indicates direction of (+) strand synthesis
   3848..3952    +  promoter       AmpR promoter: bla
   3953..4813    +  CDS            AmpR: β-lactamase; bla; confers resistance to ampicillin, carbenicillin, and related antibiotics
   4984..5572    +  rep_origin     ori: high-copy-number ColE1/pMB1/pBR322/pUC origin of replication
   5755..5847    +  CDS            lacI (fragment): lac repressor; lacI; The lac repressor binds to the lac operator to inhibit transcription in E. coli. This inhibition can be relieved by adding lactose or isopropyl-β-D-thiogalactopyranoside (IPTG).
   5860..5881    +  protein_bind   CAP binding site: CAP binding activates transcription in the presence of cAMP. E. coli catabolite activator protein
   5896..5926    +  promoter       lac promoter: promoter for the E. coli lac operon
   5934..5950    +  protein_bind   lac operator: The lac repressor binds to the lac operator to inhibit transcription in E. coli. This inhibition can be relieved by adding lactose or isopropyl-β-D-thiogalactopyranoside (IPTG). lac repressor encoded by lacI
   5995..6013    +  promoter       T3 promoter: promoter for bacteriophage T3 RNA polymerase
   6041..6267    +  promoter       RSV promoter: Rous sarcoma virus enhancer/promoter
   6268..6448    +  LTR            5' LTR (truncated): truncated 5' long terminal repeat (LTR) from HIV-1
   6495..6620    +  misc_feature   HIV-1 Ψ: packaging signal of human immunodeficiency virus type 1
   6604..6967    +  CDS            HIV-1 gag (fragment): gag protein from human immunodeficiency virus 1; gag
   7113..7346    +  misc_feature   RRE: The Rev response element (RRE) of HIV-1 allows for Rev-dependent mRNA export from the nucleus to the cytoplasm.
   7723..7749    +  CDS            Rev (fragment): human immunodeficiency virus 1 (HIV-1) Rev protein; rev; enhances nuclear export of unspliced and incompletely spliced viral mRNAs
   7753..7993    +  promoter       U6 promoter: RNA polymerase III promoter for human U6 snRNA
   8023..8098    +  misc_RNA       gRNA scaffold: guide RNA scaffold for the Streptococcus pyogenes CRISPR/Cas9 system
   8154..8271    +  misc_feature   cPPT/CTS: central polypurine tract and central termination sequence of HIV-1
>Addgene plasmid #77497 | RET gRNA (BRDN0001146257) | addgene full sequence | sequence record 187878 | Addgene Assembled Sequence
CCCGGGTGCAAAGATGGATAAAGTTTTAAACAGAGAGGAATCTTTGCAGCTAATGGACCTTCTAGGTCTT
GAAAGGAGTGGGAATTGGCTCCGGTGCCCGTCAGTGGGCAGAGCGCACATCGCCCACAGTCCCCGAGAAG
TTGGGGGGAGGGGTCGGCAATTGATCCGGTGCCTAGAGAAGGTGGCGCGGGGTAAACTGGGAAAGTGATG
TCGTGTACTGGCTCCGCCTTTTTCCCGAGGGTGGGGGAGAACCGTATATAAGTGCAGTAGTCGCCGTGAA
CGTTCTTTTTCGCAACGGGTTTGCCGCCAGAACACAGGTAAGTGCCGTGTGTGGTTCCCGCGGGCCTGGC
CTCTTTACGGGTTATGGCCCTTGCGTGCCTTGAATTACTTCCACCTGGCTGCAGTACGTGATTCTTGATC
CCGAGCTTCGGGTTGGAAGTGGGTGGGAGAGTTCGAGGCCTTGCGCTTAAGGAGCCCCTTCGCCTCGTGC
TTGAGTTGAGGCCTGGCCTGGGCGCTGGGGCCGCCGCGTGCGAATCTGGTGGCACCTTCGCGCCTGTCTC
GCTGCTTTCGATAAGTCTCTAGCCATTTAAAATTTTTGATGACCTGCTGCGACGCTTTTTTTCTGGCAAG
ATAGTCTTGTAAATGCGGGCCAAGATCTGCACACTGGTATTTCGGTTTTTGGGGCCGCGGGCGGCGACGG
GGCCCGTGCGTCCCAGCGCACATGTTCGGCGAGGCGGGGCCTGCGAGCGCGGCCACCGAGAATCGGACGG
GGGTAGTCTCAAGCTGGCCGGCCTGCTCTGGTGCCTGGCCTCGCGCCGCCGTGTATCGCCCCGCCCTGGG
CGGCAAGGCTGGCCCGGTCGGCACCAGTTGCGTGAGCGGAAAGATGGCCGCTTCCCGGCCCTGCTGCAGG
GAGCTCAAAATGGAGGACGCGGCGCTCGGGAGAGCGGGCGGGTGAGTCACCCACACAAAGGAAAAGGGCC
TTTCCGTCCTCAGCCGTCGCTTCATGTGACTCCACGGAGTACCGGGCGCCGTCCAGGCACCTCGATTAGT
TCTCGAGCTTTTGGAGTACGTCGTCTTTAGGTTGGGGGGAGGGGTTTTATGCGATGGAGTTTCCCCACAC
TGAGTGGGTGGAGACTGAAGTTAGGCCAGCTTGGCACTTGATGTAATTCTCCTTGGAATTTGCCCTTTTT
GAGTTTGGATCTTGGTTCATTCTCAAGCCTCAGACAGTGGTTCAAAGTTTTTTTCTTCCATTTCAGGTGT
CGTGACGTACGGCCACCATGACCGAGTACAAGCCCACGGTGCGCCTCGCCACCCGCGACGACGTCCCCAG
GGCCGTACGCACCCTCGCCGCCGCGTTCGCCGACTACCCCGCCACGCGCCACACCGTCGATCCGGACCGC
CACATCGAGCGGGTCACCGAGCTGCAAGAACTCTTCCTCACGCGCGTCGGGCTCGACATCGGCAAGGTGT
GGGTCGCGGACGACGGCGCCGCCGTGGCGGTCTGGACCACGCCGGAGAGCGTCGAAGCGGGGGCGGTGTT
CGCCGAGATCGGCCCGCGCATGGCCGAGTTGAGCGGTTCCCGGCTGGCCGCGCAGCAACAGATGGAAGGC
CTCCTGGCGCCGCACCGGCCCAAGGAGCCCGCGTGGTTCCTGGCCACCGTCGGAGTCTCGCCCGACCACC
AGGGCAAGGGTCTGGGCAGCGCCGTCGTGCTCCCCGGAGTGGAGGCGGCCGAGCGCGCCGGGGTGCCCGC
CTTCCTGGAGACCTCCGCGCCCCGCAACCTCCCCTTCTACGAGCGGCTCGGCTTCACCGTCACCGCCGAC
GTCGAGGTGCCCGAAGGACCGCGCACCTGGTGCATGACCCGCAAGCCCGGTGCCTGAACGCGTTAAGTCG
ACAATCAACCTCTGGATTACAAAATTTGTGAAAGATTGACTGGTATTCTTAACTATGTTGCTCCTTTTAC
GCTATGTGGATACGCTGCTTTAATGCCTTTGTATCATGCTATTGCTTCCCGTATGGCTTTCATTTTCTCC
TCCTTGTATAAATCCTGGTTGCTGTCTCTTTATGAGGAGTTGTGGCCCGTTGTCAGGCAACGTGGCGTGG
TGTGCACTGTGTTTGCTGACGCAACCCCCACTGGTTGGGGCATTGCCACCACCTGTCAGCTCCTTTCCGG
GACTTTCGCTTTCCCCCTCCCTATTGCCACGGCGGAACTCATCGCCGCCTGCCTTGCCCGCTGCTGGACA
GGGGCTCGGCTGTTGGGCACTGACAATTCCGTGGTGTTGTCGGGGAAATCATCGTCCTTTCCTTGGCTGC
TCGCCTGTGTTGCCACCTGGATTCTGCGCGGGACGTCCTTCTGCTACGTCCCTTCGGCCCTCAATCCAGC
GGACCTTCCTTCCCGCGGCCTGCTGCCGGCTCTGCGGCCTCTTCCGCGTCTTCGCCTTCGCCCTCAGACG
AGTCGGATCTCCCTTTGGGCCGCCTCCCCGCGTCGACTTTAAGACCAATGACTTACAAGGCAGCTGTAGA
TCTTAGCCACTTTTTAAAAGAAAAGGGGGGACTGGAAGGGCTAATTCACTCCCAACGAAGACAAGATCTG
CTTTTTGCTTGTACTGGGTCTCTCTGGTTAGACCAGATCTGAGCCTGGGAGCTCTCTGGCTAACTAGGGA
ACCCACTGCTTAAGCCTCAATAAAGCTTGCCTTGAGTGCTTCAAGTAGTGTGTGCCCGTCTGTTGTGTGA
CTCTGGTAACTAGAGATCCCTCAGACCCTTTTAGTCAGTGTGGAAAATCTCTAGCAGTACGTATAGTAGT
TCATGTCATCTTATTATTCAGTATTTATAACTTGCAAAGAAATGAATATCAGAGAGTGAGAGGAACTTGT
TTATTGCAGCTTATAATGGTTACAAATAAAGCAATAGCATCACAAATTTCACAAATAAAGCATTTTTTTC
ACTGCATTCTAGTTGTGGTTTGTCCAAACTCATCAATGTATCTTATCATGTCTGGCTCTAGCTATCCCGC
CCCTAACTCCGCCCATCCCGCCCCTAACTCCGCCCAGTTCCGCCCATTCTCCGCCCCATGGCTGACTAAT
TTTTTTTATTTATGCAGAGGCCGAGGCCGCCTCGGCCTCTGAGCTATTCCAGAAGTAGTGAGGAGGCTTT
TTTGGAGGCCTAGGGACGTACCCAATTCGCCCTATAGTGAGTCGTATTACGCGCGCTCACTGGCCGTCGT
TTTACAACGTCGTGACTGGGAAAACCCTGGCGTTACCCAACTTAATCGCCTTGCAGCACATCCCCCTTTC
GCCAGCTGGCGTAATAGCGAAGAGGCCCGCACCGATCGCCCTTCCCAACAGTTGCGCAGCCTGAATGGCG
AATGGG
[124 nt withheld, positions 3367-3490]
C
[91 nt withheld, positions 3492-3582]
A
[49 nt withheld, positions 3584-3632]
CCTTTGACGTTGGAGTCCACGTTCTTT
[37 nt withheld, positions 3660-3696]
ACCCTATCTCGGTCTATTCTTTTGATTTATAAGGGATTTTGCCGATTTCGGCCTATTGGTTAAAAAATGA
GCTGATTTAACAAAAATTTAACGCGAATTTTAACAAAATATTAACGCTTACAATTTAGGTGGCACTTTTC
GGGGAAATGTGCGCGGAACCCCTATTTGTTTATTTTTCTAAATACATTCAAATATGTATCCGCTCATGAG
ACAATAACCCTGATAAATGCTTCAATAATATTGAAAAAGGAAGAGTATGAGTATTCAACATTTCCGTGTC
GCCCTTATTCCCTTTTTTGCGGCATTTTGCCTTCCTGTTTTTGCTCACCCAGAAACGCTGGTGAAAGTAA
AAGATGCTGAAGATCAGTTGGGTGCACGAGTGGGTTACATCGAACTGGATCTCAACAGCGGTAAGATCCT
TGAGAGTTTTCGCCCCGAAGAACGTTTTCCAATGATGAGCACTTTTAAAGTTCTGCTATGTGGCGCGGTA
TTATCCCGTATTGACGCCGGGCAAGAGCAACTCGGTCGCCGCATACACTATTCTCAGAATGACTTGGTTG
AGTACTCACCAGTCACAGAAAAGCATCTTACGGATGGCATGACAGTAAGAGAATTATGCAGTGCTGCCAT
AACCATGAGTGATAACACTGCGGCCAACTTACTTCTGACAACGATCGGAGGACCGAAGGAGCTAACCGCT
TTTTTGCACAACATGGGGGATCATGTAACTCGCCTTGATCGTTGGGAACCGGAGCTGAATGAAGCCATAC
CAAACGACGAGCGTGACACCACGATGCCTGTAGCAATGGCAACAACGTTGCGCAAACTATTAACTGGCGA
ACTACTTACTCTAGCTTCCCGGCAACAATTAATAGACTGGATGGAGGCGGATAAAGTTGCAGGACCACTT
CTGCGCTCGGCCCTTCCGGCTGGCTGGTTTATTGCTGATAAATCTGGAGCCGGTGAGCGTGGGTCTCGCG
GTATCATTGCAGCACTGGGGCCAGATGGTAAGCCCTCCCGTATCGTAGTTATCTACACGACGGGGAGTCA
GGCAACTATGGATGAACGAAATAGACAGATCGCTGAGATAGGTGCCTCACTGATTAAGCATTGGTAACTG
TCAGACCAAGTTTACTCATATATACTTTAGATTGATTTAAAACTTCATTTTTAATTTAAAAGGATCTAGG
TGAAGATCCTTTTTGATAATCTCATGACCAAAATCCCTTAACGTGAGTTTTCGTTCCACTGAGCGTCAGA
CCCCGTAGAAAAGATCAAAGGATCTTCTTGAGATCCTTTTTTTCTGCGCGTAATCTGCTGCTTGCAAACA
AAAAAACCACCGCTACCAGCGGTGGTTTGTTTGCCGGATCAAGAGCTACCAACTCTTTTTCCGAAGGTAA
CTGGCTTCAGCAGAGCGCAGATACCAAATACTGTTCTTCTAGTGTAGCCGTAGTTAGGCCACCACTTCAA
GAACTCTGTAGCACCGCCTACATACCTCGCTCTGCTAATCCTGTTACCAGTGGCTGCTGCCAGTGGCGAT
AAGTCGTGTCTTACCGGGTTGGACTCAAGACGATAGTTACCGGATAAGGCGCAGCGGTCGGGCTGAACGG
GGGGTTCGTGCACACAGCCCAGCTTGGAGCGAACGACCTACACCGAACTGAGATACCTACAGCGTGAGCT
ATGAGAAAGCGCCACGCTTCCCGAAGGGAGAAAGGCGGACAGGTATCCGGTAAGCGGCAGGGTCGGAACA
GGAGAGCGCACGAGGGAGCTTCCAGGGGGAAACGCCTGGTATCTTTATAGTCCTGTCGGGTTTCGCCACC
TCTGACTTGAGCGTCGATTTTTGTGATGCTCGTCAGGGGGGCGGAGCCTATGGAAAAACGCCAGCAACGC
GGCCTTTTTACGGTTCCTGGCCTTTTGCTGGCCTTTTGCTCACATGTTCTTTCCTGCGTTATCCCCTGAT
TCTGTGGATAACCGTATTACCGCCTTTGAGTGAGCTGATACCGCTCGCCGCAGCCGAACGACCGAGCGCA
GCGAGTCAGTGAGCGAGGAAGCGGAAGAGCGCCCAATACGCAAACCGCCTCTCCCCGCGCGTTGGCCGAT
TCATTAATGCAGCTGGCACGACAGGTTTCCCGACTGGAAAGCGGGCAGTGAGCGCAACGCAATTAATGTG
AGTTAGCTCACTCATTAGGCACCCCAGGCTTTACACTTTATGCTTCCGGCTCGTATGTTGTGTGGAATTG
TGAGCGGATAACAATTTCACACAGGAAACAGCTATGACCATGATTACGCCAAGCGCGCAATTAACCCTCA
CTAAAGGGAACAAAAGCTGGAGCTGCAAGCTTAATGTAGTCTTATGCAATACTCTTGTAGTCTTGCAACA
TGGTAACGATGAGTTAGCAACATGCCTTACAAGGAGAGAAAAAGCACCGTGCATGCCGATTGGTGGAAGT
AAGGTGGTACGATCGTGCCTTATTAGGAAGGCAACAGACGGGTCTGACATGGATTGGACGAACCACTGAA
TTGCCGCATTGCAGAGATATTGTATTTAAGTGCCTAGCTCGATACATAAACGGGTCTCTCTGGTTAGACC
AGATCTGAGCCTGGGAGCTCTCTGGCTAACTAGGGAACCCACTGCTTAAGCCTCAATAAAGCTTGCCTTG
AGTGCTTCAAGTAGTGTGTGCCCGTCTGTTGTGTGACTCTGGTAACTAGAGATCCCTCAGACCCTTTTAG
TCAGTGTGGAAAATCTCTAGCAGTGGCGCCCGAACAGGGACTTGAAAGCGAAAGGGAAACCAGAGGAGCT
CTCTCGACGCAGGACTCGGCTTGCTGAAGCGCGCACGGCAAGAGGCGAGGGGCGGCGACTGGTGAGTACG
CCAAAAATTTTGACTAGCGGAGGCTAGAAGGAGAGAGATGGGTGCGAGAGCGTCAGTATTAAGCGGGGGA
GAATTAGATCGCGATGGGAAAAAATTCGGTTAAGGCCAGGGGGAAAGAAAAAATATAAATTAAAACATAT
AGTATGGGCAAGCAGGGAGCTAGAACGATTCGCAGTTAATCCTGGCCTGTTAGAAACATCAGAAGGCTGT
AGACAAATACTGGGACAGCTACAACCATCCCTTCAGACAGGATCAGAAGAACTTAGATCATTATATAATA
CAGTAGCAACCCTCTATTGTGTGCATCAAAGGATAGAGATAAAAGACACCAAGGAAGCTTTAGACAAGAT
AGAGGAAGAGCAAAACAAAAGTAAGACCACCGCACAGCAAGCGGCCGCTGATCTTCAGACCTGGAGGAGG
AGATATGAGGGACAATTGGAGAAGTGAATTATATAAATATAAAGTAGTAAAAATTGAACCATTAGGAGTA
GCACCCACCAAGGCAAAGAGAAGAGTGGTGCAGAGAGAAAAAAGAGCAGTGGGAATAGGAGCTTTGTTCC
TTGGGTTCTTGGGAGCAGCAGGAAGCACTATGGGCGCAGCGTCAATGACGCTGACGGTACAGGCCAGACA
ATTATTGTCTGGTATAGTGCAGCAGCAGAACAATTTGCTGAGGGCTATTGAGGCGCAACAGCATCTGTTG
CAACTCACAGTCTGGGGCATCAAGCAGCTCCAGGCAAGAATCCTGGCTGTGGAAAGATACCTAAAGGATC
AACAGCTCCTGGGGATTTGGGGTTGCTCTGGAAAACTCATTTGCACCACTGCTGTGCCTTGGAATGCTAG
TTGGAGTAATAAATCTCTGGAACAGATTTGGAATCACACGACCTGGATGGAGTGGGACAGAGAAATTAAC
AATTACACAAGCTTAATACACTCCTTAATTGAAGAATCGCAAAACCAGCAAGAAAAGAATGAACAAGAAT
TATTGGAATTAGATAAATGGGCAAGTTTGTGGAATTGGTTTAACATAACAAATTGGCTGTGGTATATAAA
ATTATTCATAATGATAGTAGGAGGCTTGGTAGGTTTAAGAATAGTTTTTGCTGTACTTTCTATAGTGAAT
AGAGTTAGGCAGGGATATTCACCATTATCGTTTCAGACCCACCTCCCAACCCCGAGGGGACCCAGAGAGG
GCCTATTTCCCATGATTCCTTCATATTTGCATATACGATACAAGGCTGTTAGAGAGATAATTAGAATTAA
TTTGACTGTAAACACAAAGATATTAGTACAAAATACGTGACGTAGAAAGTAATAATTTCTTGGGTAGTTT
GCAGTTTTAAAATTATGTTTTAAAATGGACTATCATATGCTTACCGTAACTTGAAAGTATTTCGATTTCT
TGGCTTTATATATCTTGTGGAAAGGACGAAACACCGCTAGATCGGGAAAGTCTGTGGTTTTAGAGCTAGA
AATAGCAAGTTAAAATAAGGCTAGTCCGTTATCAACTTGAAAAAGTGGCACCGAGTCGGTGCTTTTTTAA
GCTTGGCGTAACTAGATCTTGAGACAAATGGCAGTATTCATCCACAATTTTAAAAGAAAAGGGGGGATTG
GGGGGTACAGTGCAGGGGAAAGAATAGTAGACATAATAGCAACAGACATACAAACTAAAGAATTACAAAA
ACAAATTACAAAAATTCAAAATTTTCGGGTTTATTACAGGGACAGCAGAGATCCACTTTGGCGCCGGCTC
GAGGGGG
