>Addgene plasmid #77497 | RET gRNA (BRDN0001146257) | depositor partial sequence | sequence record 144957 | Target Sequence
CTAGATCGGGAAAGTCTGTG
