>Addgene plasmid #77497 | RET gRNA (BRDN0001146257) | addgene partial sequence | sequence record 187877 | hU6-F
AAGTAATAATTTCTTGGGTAGTTTGCAGTTTTAAAATTATGTTTTAAAATGGACTATCATATGCTTACCG
TAACTTGAAAGTATTTCGATTTCTTGGCTTTATATATCTTGTGGAAAGGACGAAACACCGCTAGATCGGG
AAAGTCTGTGGTTTTAGAGCTAGAAATAGCAAGTTAAAATAAGGCTAGTCCGTTATCAACTTGAAAAAGT
GGCACCGAGTCGGTGCTTTTTTAAGCTTGGCGTAACTAGATCTTGAGACAAATGGCAGTATTCATCCACA
ATTTTAAAAGAAAAGGGGGGATTGGGGGGTACAGTGCAGGGGAAAGAATAGTAGACATAATAGCAACAGA
CATACAAACTAAAGAATTACAAAAACAAATTACAAAAATTCAAAATTTTCGGGTTTATTACAGGGACAGC
AGAGATCCACTTTGGCGCCGGCTCGAGGGGGCCCGGGTGCAAAGATGGATAAAGTTTTAAACAGAGAGGA
ATCTTTGCAGCTAATGGACCTTCTAGGTCTTGAAAGGAGTGGGAATTGGCTCCGGTGCCCGTCAGTGGGC
AGAGCGCACA
